>Addgene plasmid #90725 | KIF4A D10.2 gRNA | addgene full sequence | sequence record 190245
GCACGACAGGTTTCCCGACTGGAAAGCGGGCAGTGAGCGCAACGCAATTAATGTGAGTTAGCTCACTCAT
TAGGCACCCCAGGCTTTACACTTTATGCTTCCGGCTCGTATGTTGTGTGGAATTGTGAGCGGATAACAAT
TTCACACAGGAAACAGCTATGACCATGATTACGCCAAGCGCGCAATTAACCCTCACTAAAGGGAACAAAA
GCTGGAGCTGCAAGCTTAATGTAGTCTTATGCAATACTCTTGTAGTCTTGCAACATGGTAACGATGAGTT
AGCAACATGCCTTACAAGGAGAGAAAAAGCACCGTGCATGCCGATTGGTGGAAGTAAGGTGGTACGATCG
TGCCTTATTAGGAAGGCAACAGACGGGTCTGACATGGATTGGACGAACCACTGAATTGCCGCATTGCAGA
GATATTGTATTTAAGTGCCTAGCTCGATACATAAACGGGTCTCTCTGGTTAGACCAGATCTGAGCCTGGG
AGCTCTCTGGCTAACTAGGGAACCCACTGCTTAAGCCTCAATAAAGCTTGCCTTGAGTGCTTCAAGTAGT
GTGTGCCCGTCTGTTGTGTGACTCTGGTAACTAGAGATCCCTCAGACCCTTTTAGTCAGTGTGGAAAATC
TCTAGCAGTGGCGCCCGAACAGGGACTTGAAAGCGAAAGGGAAACCAGAGGAGCTCTCTCGACGCAGGAC
TCGGCTTGCTGAAGCGCGCACGGCAAGAGGCGAGGGGCGGCGACTGGTGAGTACGCCAAAAATTTTGACT
AGCGGAGGCTAGAAGGAGAGAGATGGGTGCGAGAGCGTCAGTATTAAGCGGGGGAGAATTAGATCGCGAT
GGGAAAAAATTCGGTTAAGGCCAGGGGGAAAGAAAAAATATAAATTAAAACATATAGTATGGGCAAGCAG
GGAGCTAGAACGATTCGCAGTTAATCCTGGCCTGTTAGAAACATCAGAAGGCTGTAGACAAATACTGGGA
CAGCTACAACCATCCCTTCAGACAGGATCAGAAGAACTTAGATCATTATATAATACAGTAGCAACCCTCT
ATTGTGTGCATCAAAGGATAGAGATAAAAGACACCAAGGAAGCTTTAGACAAGATAGAGGAAGAGCAAAA
CAAAAGTAAGACCACCGCACAGCAAGCGGCCGCTGATCTTCAGACCTGGAGGAGGAGATATGAGGGACAA
TTGGAGAAGTGAATTATATAAATATAAAGTAGTAAAAATTGAACCATTAGGAGTAGCACCCACCAAGGCA
AAGAGAAGAGTGGTGCAGAGAGAAAAAAGAGCAGTGGGAATAGGAGCTTTGTTCCTTGGGTTCTTGGGAG
CAGCAGGAAGCACTATGGGCGCAGCGTCAATGACGCTGACGGTACAGGCCAGACAATTATTGTCTGGTAT
AGTGCAGCAGCAGAACAATTTGCTGAGGGCTATTGAGGCGCAACAGCATCTGTTGCAACTCACAGTCTGG
GGCATCAAGCAGCTCCAGGCAAGAATCCTGGCTGTGGAAAGATACCTAAAGGATCAACAGCTCCTGGGGA
TTTGGGGTTGCTCTGGAAAACTCATTTGCACCACTGCTGTGCCTTGGAATGCTAGTTGGAGTAATAAATC
TCTGGAACAGATTTGGAATCACACGACCTGGATGGAGTGGGACAGAGAAATTAACAATTACACAAGCTTA
ATACACTCCTTAATTGAAGAATCGCAAAACCAGCAAGAAAAGAATGAACAAGAATTATTGGAATTAGATA
AATGGGCAAGTTTGTGGAATTGGTTTAACATAACAAATTGGCTGTGGTATATAAAATTATTCATAATGAT
AGTAGGAGGCTTGGTAGGTTTAAGAATAGTTTTTGCTGTACTTTCTATAGTGAATAGAGTTAGGCAGGGA
TATTCACCATTATCGTTTCAGACCCACCTCCCAACCCCGAGGGGACCCAGAGAGGGCCTATTTCCCATGA
TTCCTTCATATTTGCATATACGATACAAGGCTGTTAGAGAGATAATTAGAATTAATTTGACTGTAAACAC
AAAGATATTAGTACAAAATACGTGACGTAGAAAGTAATAATTTCTTGGGTAGTTTGCAGTTTTAAAATTA
TGTTTTAAAATGGACTATCATATGCTTACCGTAACTTGAAAGTATTTCGATTTCTTGGCTTTATATATCT
TGTGGAAAGGACGAAACACCGATTTGATCCCTCTACTGAACGTTTAAGAGCTATGCTGGAAACAGCATAG
CAAGTTTAAATAAGGCTAGTCCGTTATCAACTTGAAAAAGTGGCACCGAGTCGGTGCTTTTTTTGAATTC
TAGATCTTGAGACAAATGGCAGTATTCATCCACAATTTTAAAAGAAAAGGGGGGATTGGGGGGTACAGTG
CAGGGGAAAGAATAGTAGACATAATAGCAACAGACATACAAACTAAAGAATTACAAAAACAAATTACAAA
AATTCAAAATTTTCGGGTTTATTACAGGGACAGCAGAGATCCACTTTGGCGCCGGCTCGAGTGGCTCCGG
TGCCCGTCAGTGGGCAGAGCGCACATCGCCCACAGTCCCCGAGAAGTTGGGGGGAGGGGTCGGCAATTGA
ACCGGTGCCTAGAGAAGGTGGCGCGGGGTAAACTGGGAAAGTGATGTCGTGTACTGGCTCCGCCTTTTTC
CCGAGGGTGGGGGAGAACCGTATATAAGTGCAGTAGTCGCCGTGAACGTTCTTTTTCGCAACGGGTTTGC
CGCCAGAACACAGGTGTCGTGACGCGGGATCCGCCACCATGACCGAGTACAAGCCCACGGTGCGCCTCGC
CACCCGCGACGACGTCCCCAGGGCCGTACGCACCCTCGCCGCCGCGTTCGCCGACTACCCCGCCACGCGC
CACACCGTCGATCCGGACCGCCACATCGAGCGGGTCACCGAGCTGCAAGAACTCTTCCTCACGCGCGTCG
GGCTCGACATCGGCAAGGTGTGGGTCGCGGACGACGGCGCCGCGGTGGCGGTCTGGACCACGCCGGAGAG
CGTCGAAGCGGGGGCGGTGTTCGCCGAGATCGGCCCGCGCATGGCCGAGTTGAGCGGTTCCCGGCTGGCC
GCGCAGCAACAGATGGAAGGCCTCCTGGCGCCGCACCGGCCCAAGGAGCCCGCGTGGTTCCTGGCCACCG
TCGGAGTCTCGCCCGACCACCAGGGCAAGGGTCTGGGCAGCGCCGTCGTGCTCCCCGGAGTGGAGGCGGC
CGAGCGCGCCGGGGTGCCCGCCTTCCTGGAGACCTCCGCGCCCCGCAACCTCCCCTTCTACGAGCGGCTC
GGCTTCACCGTCACCGCCGACGTCGAGGTGCCCGAAGGACCGCGCACCTGGTGCATGACCCGCAAGCCCG
GTGCCTGAACGCGTTAAGTCGACAATCAACCTCTGGATTACAAAATTTGTGAAAGATTGACTGGTATTCT
TAACTATGTTGCTCCTTTTACGCTATGTGGATACGCTGCTTTAATGCCTTTGTATCATGCTATTGCTTCC
CGTATGGCTTTCATTTTCTCCTCCTTGTATAAATCCTGGTTGCTGTCTCTTTATGAGGAGTTGTGGCCCG
TTGTCAGGCAACGTGGCGTGGTGTGCACTGTGTTTGCTGACGCAACCCCCACTGGTTGGGGCATTGCCAC
CACCTGTCAGCTCCTTTCCGGGACTTTCGCTTTCCCCCTCCCTATTGCCACGGCGGAACTCATCGCCGCC
TGCCTTGCCCGCTGCTGGACAGGGGCTCGGCTGTTGGGCACTGACAATTCCGTGGTGTTGTCGGGGAAAT
CATCGTCCTTTCCTTGGCTGCTCGCCTGTGTTGCCACCTGGATTCTGCGCGGGACGTCCTTCTGCTACGT
CCCTTCGGCCCTCAATCCAGCGGACCTTCCTTCCCGCGGCCTGCTGCCGGCTCTGCGGCCTCTTCCGCGT
CTTCGCCTTCGCCCTCAGACGAGTCGGATCTCCCTTTGGGCCGCCTCCCCGCGTCGACTTTAAGACCAAT
GACTTACAAGGCAGCTGTAGATCTTAGCCACTTTTTAAAAGAAAAGGGGGGACTGGAAGGGCTAATTCAC
TCCCAACGAAGACAAGATCTGCTTTTTGCTTGTACTGGGTCTCTCTGGTTAGACCAGATCTGAGCCTGGG
AGCTCTCTGGCTAACTAGGGAACCCACTGCTTAAGCCTCAATAAAGCTTGCCTTGAGTGCTTCAAGTAGT
GTGTGCCCGTCTGTTGTGTGACTCTGGTAACTAGAGATCCCTCAGACCCTTTTAGTCAGTGTGGAAAATC
TCTAGCAGTACGTATAGTAGTTCATGTCATCTTATTATTCAGTATTTATAACTTGCAAAGAAATGAATAT
CAGAGAGTGAGAGGAACTTGTTTATTGCAGCTTATAATGGTTACAAATAAAGCAATAGCATCACAAATTT
CACAAATAAAGCATTTTTTTCACTGCATTCTAGTTGTGGTTTGTCCAAACTCATCAATGTATCTTATCAT
GTCTGGCTCTAGCTATCCCGCCCCTAACTCCGCCCATCCCGCCCCTAACTCCGCCCAGTTCCGCCCATTC
TCCGCCCCATGGCTGACTAATTTTTTTTATTTATGCAGAGGCCGAGGCCGCCTCGGCCTCTGAGCTATTC
CAGAAGTAGTGAGGAGGCTTTTTTGGAGGCCTAGGGACGTACCCAATTCGCCCTATAGTGAGTCGTATTA
CGCGCGCTCACTGGCCGTCGTTTTACAACGTCGTGACTGGGAAAACCCTGGCGTTACCCAACTTAATCGC
CTTGCAGCACATCCCCCTTTCGCCAGCTGGCGTAATAGCGAAGAGGCCCGCACCGATCGCCCTTCCCAAC
AGTTGCGCAGCCTGAATGGCGAATGGG
[124 nt withheld, positions 4858-4981]
C
[91 nt withheld, positions 4983-5073]
A
[49 nt withheld, positions 5075-5123]
CCTTTGACGTTGGAGTCCACGTTCTTT
[37 nt withheld, positions 5151-5187]
ACCCTATCTCGGTCTATTCTTTTGATTTATAAGGGATTTTGCCGATTTCGGCCTATTGGTTAAAAAATGA
GCTGATTTAACAAAAATTTAACGCGAATTTTAACAAAATATTAACGCTTACAATTTAGGTGGCACTTTTC
GGGGAAATGTGCGCGGAACCCCTATTTGTTTATTTTTCTAAATACATTCAAATATGTATCCGCTCATGAG
ACAATAACCCTGATAAATGCTTCAATAATATTGAAAAAGGAAGAGTATGAGTATTCAACATTTCCGTGTC
GCCCTTATTCCCTTTTTTGCGGCATTTTGCCTTCCTGTTTTTGCTCACCCAGAAACGCTGGTGAAAGTAA
AAGATGCTGAAGATCAGTTGGGTGCACGAGTGGGTTACATCGAACTGGATCTCAACAGCGGTAAGATCCT
TGAGAGTTTTCGCCCCGAAGAACGTTTTCCAATGATGAGCACTTTTAAAGTTCTGCTATGTGGCGCGGTA
TTATCCCGTATTGACGCCGGGCAAGAGCAACTCGGTCGCCGCATACACTATTCTCAGAATGACTTGGTTG
AGTACTCACCAGTCACAGAAAAGCATCTTACGGATGGCATGACAGTAAGAGAATTATGCAGTGCTGCCAT
AACCATGAGTGATAACACTGCGGCCAACTTACTTCTGACAACGATCGGAGGACCGAAGGAGCTAACCGCT
TTTTTGCACAACATGGGGGATCATGTAACTCGCCTTGATCGTTGGGAACCGGAGCTGAATGAAGCCATAC
CAAACGACGAGCGTGACACCACGATGCCTGTAGCAATGGCAACAACGTTGCGCAAACTATTAACTGGCGA
ACTACTTACTCTAGCTTCCCGGCAACAATTAATAGACTGGATGGAGGCGGATAAAGTTGCAGGACCACTT
CTGCGCTCGGCCCTTCCGGCTGGCTGGTTTATTGCTGATAAATCTGGAGCCGGTGAGCGTGGGTCTCGCG
GTATCATTGCAGCACTGGGGCCAGATGGTAAGCCCTCCCGTATCGTAGTTATCTACACGACGGGGAGTCA
GGCAACTATGGATGAACGAAATAGACAGATCGCTGAGATAGGTGCCTCACTGATTAAGCATTGGTAACTG
TCAGACCAAGTTTACTCATATATACTTTAGATTGATTTAAAACTTCATTTTTAATTTAAAAGGATCTAGG
TGAAGATCCTTTTTGATAATCTCATGACCAAAATCCCTTAACGTGAGTTTTCGTTCCACTGAGCGTCAGA
CCCCGTAGAAAAGATCAAAGGATCTTCTTGAGATCCTTTTTTTCTGCGCGTAATCTGCTGCTTGCAAACA
AAAAAACCACCGCTACCAGCGGTGGTTTGTTTGCCGGATCAAGAGCTACCAACTCTTTTTCCGAAGGTAA
CTGGCTTCAGCAGAGCGCAGATACCAAATACTGTTCTTCTAGTGTAGCCGTAGTTAGGCCACCACTTCAA
GAACTCTGTAGCACCGCCTACATACCTCGCTCTGCTAATCCTGTTACCAGTGGCTGCTGCCAGTGGCGAT
AAGTCGTGTCTTACCGGGTTGGACTCAAGACGATAGTTACCGGATAAGGCGCAGCGGTCGGGCTGAACGG
GGGGTTCGTGCACACAGCCCAGCTTGGAGCGAACGACCTACACCGAACTGAGATACCTACAGCGTGAGCT
ATGAGAAAGCGCCACGCTTCCCGAAGGGAGAAAGGCGGACAGGTATCCGGTAAGCGGCAGGGTCGGAACA
GGAGAGCGCACGAGGGAGCTTCCAGGGGGAAACGCCTGGTATCTTTATAGTCCTGTCGGGTTTCGCCACC
TCTGACTTGAGCGTCGATTTTTGTGATGCTCGTCAGGGGGGCGGAGCCTATGGAAAAACGCCAGCAACGC
GGCCTTTTTACGGTTCCTGGCCTTTTGCTGGCCTTTTGCTCACATGTTCTTTCCTGCGTTATCCCCTGAT
TCTGTGGATAACCGTATTACCGCCTTTGAGTGAGCTGATACCGCTCGCCGCAGCCGAACGACCGAGCGCA
GCGAGTCAGTGAGCGAGGAAGCGGAAGAGCGCCCAATACGCAAACCGCCTCTCCCCGCGCGTTGGCCGAT
TCATTAATGCAGCTG
Features (pLannotate 1.2.2; 27 found; start..end, strand, type, name):
     49..70      +  protein_bind   CAP binding site: CAP binding activates transcription in the presence of cAMP. E. coli catabolite activator protein
     85..115     +  promoter       lac promoter: promoter for the E. coli lac operon
    123..139     +  protein_bind   lac operator: The lac repressor binds to the lac operator to inhibit transcription in E. coli. This inhibition can be relieved by adding lactose or isopropyl-β-D-thiogalactopyranoside (IPTG). lac repressor encoded by lacI
    184..202     +  promoter       T3 promoter: promoter for bacteriophage T3 RNA polymerase
    230..456     +  promoter       RSV promoter: Rous sarcoma virus enhancer/promoter
    457..637     +  LTR            5' LTR (truncated): truncated 5' long terminal repeat (LTR) from HIV-1
    684..809     +  misc_feature   HIV-1 Ψ: packaging signal of human immunodeficiency virus type 1
    793..1156    +  CDS            HIV-1 gag (fragment): gag protein from human immunodeficiency virus 1; gag
   1302..1535    +  misc_feature   RRE: The Rev response element (RRE) of HIV-1 allows for Rev-dependent mRNA export from the nucleus to the cytoplasm.
   1912..1938    +  CDS            Rev (fragment): human immunodeficiency virus 1 (HIV-1) Rev protein; rev; enhances nuclear export of unspliced and incompletely spliced viral mRNAs
   1942..2182    +  promoter       U6 promoter: RNA polymerase III promoter for human U6 snRNA
   2230..2297    +  misc_RNA       tracrRNA (fragment): trans-activating CRISPR RNA for the Streptococcus pyogenes CRISPR/Cas9 system
   2346..2463    +  misc_feature   cPPT/CTS: central polypurine tract and central termination sequence of HIV-1
   2532..2743    +  promoter       EF-1α core promoter: core promoter for human elongation factor EF-1α
   2769..3368    +  CDS            PuroR (fragment): puromycin N-acetyltransferase; pac from Streptomyces; confers resistance to puromycin
   3384..3972    +  misc_feature   WPRE: woodchuck hepatitis virus posttranscriptional regulatory element
   4023..4042    +  misc_feature   cPPT/CTS (fragment): central polypurine tract and central termination sequence of HIV-1
   4044..4277    +  LTR            3' LTR (ΔU3): self-inactivating 3' long terminal repeat (LTR) from HIV-1
   4355..4476    +  polyA_signal   SV40 poly(A) signal: SV40 polyadenylation signal
   4516..4651    +  rep_origin     SV40 ori: SV40 origin of replication
   4672..4690    -  promoter       T7 promoter: promoter for bacteriophage T7 RNA polymerase
   4698..4853    +  CDS            lacZα (fragment): LacZα fragment of β-galactosidase; lacZ fragment
   4858..5286    +  rep_origin     f1 ori (sequence partly withheld): f1 bacteriophage origin of replication; arrow indicates direction of (+) strand synthesis
   5339..5443    +  promoter       AmpR promoter: bla
   5444..6304    +  CDS            AmpR: β-lactamase; bla; confers resistance to ampicillin, carbenicillin, and related antibiotics
   6475..7063    +  rep_origin     ori: high-copy-number ColE1/pMB1/pBR322/pUC origin of replication
   7246..36      +  CDS            lacI (fragment) (across the origin): lac repressor; lacI; The lac repressor binds to the lac operator to inhibit transcription in E. coli. This inhibition can be relieved by adding lactose or isopropyl-β-D-thiogalactopyranoside (IPTG).
