[The description below was written by a language model from this plasmid's Addgene catalogue record and pLannotate feature annotations shown in this document.]
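Description:
KIF4A D10.2 gRNA is a third-generation lentiviral CRISPR guide plasmid built on the pLenti-sgRNA backbone and designed to target human KIF4A. It is propagated in E. coli through a high-copy ColE1/pUC-type origin with ampicillin selection (AmpR), and it also carries an f1 origin, an SV40 origin and remnants of lac/lacZα cloning-vector sequence. The catalogue lists the empty backbone as 9,151 bp, whereas the annotated full sequence is 7,302 nt. A plausible explanation is loss of a stuffer fragment when the guide was cloned, but the record does not say so.

The viral portion has the usual third-generation layout. An RSV promoter replaces the U3 of a truncated HIV-1 5' LTR to drive Tat-independent genomic RNA production in packaging cells. This is followed by the Ψ packaging signal with a gag fragment, the RRE for Rev-dependent nuclear export, a cPPT/CTS, a WPRE to enhance expression, and a self-inactivating ΔU3 3' LTR with a downstream SV40 polyadenylation signal. Within this frame, a human U6 RNA polymerase III promoter drives the KIF4A-specific spacer, which was inserted as an oligonucleotide duplex between BsmBI sites that were destroyed in cloning. The spacer is fused to the Streptococcus pyogenes sgRNA scaffold, annotated here as a tracrRNA fragment. A separate EF-1α core promoter drives puromycin N-acetyltransferase so that transduced mammalian cells can be selected.

No Cas9 is annotated on the plasmid, so the nuclease must be supplied separately, for example by a Cas9-expressing cell line. The construct belongs to a guide series (pKMKO) made for a large-scale analysis of cell-cycle gene knockouts in human cells, where it serves to disrupt KIF4A.
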