Addgene plasmid #90725: KIF4A D10.2 gRNA
Purpose: 3rd generation lentiviral gRNA plasmid targeting human KIF4A
Depositing lab: Iain Cheeseman. Depositing organization: Whitehead Institute for Biomedical Research. Publication: Large-Scale Analysis of CRISPR/Cas9 Cell-Cycle Knockouts Reveals the Diversity of p53-Dependent Responses to Cell-Cycle Defects. McKinley KL, Cheeseman IM. Dev Cell. 2017 Feb 27;40(4):405-420.e2. doi: 10.1016/j.devcel.2017.01.012. Epub 2017 Feb 16. PubMed 28216383.
Backbone
  Vector backbone: pLenti-sgRNA
  Backbone manufacturer: Eric Lander & David Sabatini labs (Addgene plasmid #71409)
  Backbone size w/o insert (bp): 9151
  Vector type: Lentiviral, CRISPR
  Selectable markers: Puromycin
Growth in bacteria
  Bacterial resistance: Ampicillin, 100 μg/mL
  Growth temperature: 37°C
  Growth strain: NEB Stable
  Copy number: Unknown
Gene/Insert
  Gene/Insert name: KIF4A (Guide Designation D10.2) (alt name: pKMKO series)
  gRNA/shRNA sequence: CACCgATTTGATCCCTCTACTGAAC
  Species: H. sapiens (human)
  Promoter: U6
  Cloning method: Restriction Enzyme; 5′ cloning site BsmBI (destroyed during cloning); 3′ cloning site BsmBI (destroyed during cloning)
  Sequencing primers: 5′ hU6-F (5'-GAGGGCCTATTTCCCATGATT-3'); 3′ EF1a-R (5'-CACGGCGACTACTGCACTTA-3')
Terms and licenses: Academic/Nonprofit Terms; Industry Terms: Not Available to Industry
Depositor comments: Please note that gRNA target sequence listed is not strictly the 20nt spacer sequence, but also contains the 5' BsmBI overhang. For more information about knockout human cell lines generated using this plasmid, please see http://cellcycleknockouts.wi.mit.edu/ .
How to cite: KIF4A D10.2 gRNA was a gift from Iain Cheeseman (Addgene plasmid # 90725 ; http://n2t.net/addgene:90725 ; RRID:Addgene_90725)
